>Addgene plasmid #145623 | pGBW-m4046980 | depositor full sequence | sequence record 287800 | Full Sequence
GATCTCGATCCCGCGAAATTAATACGACTCACTATAGGGGAATTGTGAGCGGATAACAATTCCCCTCTAG
AAATAATTTTGTTTAACTTTAAGAAGGAGACTCTTCTATGTTCCATCTGGTCGACTTTCAAGTTACTATT
GCTGAAATATTACTGATCATCATGCGTACCTTCAAGGTATCGATCTGGAACCTTGATTACATTATCAATC
TCATCATTAAAAACCTGAGTAAATCCCTGACGGAGAACAAATATTCTCAGTTGGATGAAGAACAGCCTAT
GGAGATCGACGAGAACCTGTACTTTCAAAGCGACTACAAGGATGATGATGACAAATAACCGGCTTATCGG
TCAGTTTCACCTGATTTACGTAAAAACCCGCTTCGGCGGGTTTTTGCTTTTGGAGGGGCAGAAAGATGAA
TGACTGTCCACGACGCTATACCCAAAAGAAATTGAGATCCTTTTTTTCTGCGCGTAATCTGCTGCTTGCA
AACAAAAAAACCACCGCTACCAGCGGTGGTTTGTTTGCCGGATCAAGAGCTACCAACTCTTTTTCCGAAG
GTAACTGGCTTCAGCAGAGCGCAGATACCAAATACTGTTCTTCTAGTGTAGCCGTAGTTAGGCCACCACT
TCAAGAACTCTGTAGCACCGCCTACATACCTCGCTCTGCTAATCCTGTTACCAGTGGCTGCTGCCAGTGG
CGATAAGTCGTGTCTTACCGGGTTGGACTCAAGACGATAGTTACCGGATAAGGCGCAGCGGTCGGGCTGA
ACGGGGGGTTCGTGCACACAGCCCAGCTTGGAGCGAACGACCTACACCGAACTGAGATACCTACAGCGTG
AGCTATGAGAAAGCGCCACGCTTCCCGAAGGGAGAAAGGCGGACAGGTATCCGGTAAGCGGCAGGGTCGG
AACAGGAGAGCGCACGAGGGAGCTTCCAGGGGGAAACGCCTGGTATCTTTATAGTCCTGTCGGGTTTCGC
CACCTCTGACTTGAGCGTCGATTTTTGTGATGCTCGTCAGGGGGGCGGAGCCTATGGAAATTGATCGGGC
ACGTAAGAGGTTCCAACTTTCACCATAATGAAATAAGATCACTACCGGGCGTATTTTTTGAGTTATCGAG
ATTTTCAGGAGCTAAGGAAGCTAAAATGGAGAAAAAAATCACTGGATATACCACCGTTGATATATCCCAA
TGGCATCGTAAAGAACATTTTGAGGCATTTCAGTCAGTTGCTCAATGTACCTATAACCAGACCGTTCAGC
TGGATATTACGGCCTTTTTAAAGACCGTAAAGAAAAATAAGCACAAGTTTTATCCGGCCTTTATTCACAT
TCTTGCCCGCCTGATGAATGCTCATCCGGAATTTCGTATGGCAATGAAAGACGGTGAGCTGGTGATATGG
GATAGTGTTCACCCTTGTTACACCGTTTTCCATGAGCAAACTGAAACGTTTTCATCGCTCTGGAGTGAAT
ACCACGACGATTTCCGGCAGTTTCTACACATATATTCGCAAGATGTGGCGTGTTACGGTGAAAACCTGGC
CTATTTCCCTAAAGGGTTTATTGAGAATATGTTTTTCGTTTCAGCCAATCCCTGGGTGAGTTTCACCAGT
TTTGATTTAAACGTGGCCAATATGGACAACTTCTTCGCCCCCGTTTTCACCATGGGCAAATATTATACGC
AAGGCGACAAGGTGCTGATGCCGCTGGCGATTCAGGTTCATCATGCCGTTTGTGATGGCTTCCATGTCGG
CAGAATGCTTAATGAATTACAACAGTACTGCGATGAGTGGCAGGGCGGGGCGTAATTTGATATCGAGCTC
GCTTGGACTCCTGTTGATAGATCCAGTAATGACCTCAGAACTCCATCTGGATTTGTTCAGAACGCTCGGT
TGCCGCCGGGCGTTTTTTATTGGT
Features (pLannotate 1.2.2; 9 found; start..end, strand, type, name):
     20..38      +  promoter       T7 promoter: promoter for bacteriophage T7 RNA polymerase
     39..63      +  protein_bind   lac operator: The lac repressor binds to the lac operator to inhibit transcription in E. coli. This inhibition can be relieved by adding lactose or isopropyl-β-D-thiogalactopyranoside (IPTG). lac repressor encoded by lacI
     78..100     +  RBS            RBS: efficient ribosome binding site from bacteriophage T7 gene 10 (Olins and Rangwala, 1989)
    108..290     +  CDS            NS6_SARS2: Experimental evidence at protein level: Swiss-Prot protein existence level 1. Disrupts cell nuclear import complex formation by tethering karyopherin alpha 2 and karyopherin beta 1 to the membrane. Retention of import factors at the ER/Golgi membrane leads to a loss of transport into the nucleus. Thereby prevents STAT1 nuclear translocation in response to interferon signaling, thus blocking the expression of interferon stimulated genes (ISGs) that display multiple antiviral activities (PubMed:33097660). Suppresses IFN-beta production possibly by blocking IRF3 nuclear translocation (PubMed:3297
    311..334     +  CDS            3xFLAG (fragment): three tandem FLAG® epitope tags, followed by an enterokinase cleavage site
    452..1040    +  rep_origin     ori: high-copy-number ColE1/pMB1/pBR322/pUC origin of replication
   1048..1145    +  promoter       cat promoter: promoter of the E. coli cat gene encoding chloramphenicol acetyltransferase
   1146..1802    +  CDS            cat: CAT_ECOLX - Experimental evidence at protein level: Swiss-Prot protein existence level 1. This enzyme is an effector of chloramphenicol resistance in bacteria. From Escherichia coli. This protein is used as a marker in many commonly used cloning vectors, such as pACYC184.
   1876..1910    +  terminator     lambda t0 terminator: minimal transcription terminator from phage lambda (Scholtissek and Grosse, 1987)
