>Addgene plasmid #145623 | pGBW-m4046980 | addgene full sequence | sequence record 324350 | Addgene NGS Result
TAATACGACTCACTATAGGGGAATTGTGAGCGGATAACAATTCCCCTCTAGAAATAATTTTGTTTAACTT
TAAGAAGGAGACTCTTCTATGTTCCATCTGGTCGACTTTCAAGTTACTATTGCTGAAATATTACTGATCA
TCATGCGTACCTTCAAGGTATCGATCTGGAACCTTGATTACATTATCAATCTCATCATTAAAAACCTGAG
TAAATCCCTGACGGAGAACAAATATTCTCAGTTGGATGAAGAACAGCCTATGGAGATCGACGAGAACCTG
TACTTTCAAAGCGACTACAAGGATGATGATGACAAATAACCGGCTTATCGGTCAGTTTCACCTGATTTAC
GTAAAAACCCGCTTCGGCGGGTTTTTGCTTTTGGAGGGGCAGAAAGATGAATGACTGTCCACGACGCTAT
ACCCAAAAGAAAAAGCTTGAGATCCTTTTTTTCTGCGCGTTTTTTATTGGTCATCGATCTCGATCCCGCG
AAATTAATACGACTCACTATAGGGGAATTGTGAGCGGATAACAATTCCCCTCTAGAAATAATTTTGTTTA
ACTTTAAGAAGGAGACTCTTCTATGTTCCATCTGGTCGACTTTCAAGTTACTATTGCTGAAATATTACTG
ATCATCATGCGTACCTTCAAGGTATCGATCTGGAACCTTGATTACATTATCAATCTCATCATTAAAAACC
TGAGTAAATCCCTGACGGAGAACAAATATTCTCAGTTGGATGAAGAACAGCCTATGGAGATCGACGAGAA
CCTGTACTTTCAAAGCGACTACAAGGATGATGATGACAAATAACCGGCTTATCGGTCAGTTTCACCTGAT
TTACGTAAAAACCCGCTTCGGCGGGTTTTTGCTTTTGGAGGGGCAGAAAGATGAATGACTGTCCACGACG
CTATACCCAAAAGAAAAAGCTTGAGATCCTTTTTTTCTGCGCGTAATCTGCTGCTTGCAAACAAAAAAAC
CACCGCTACCAGCGGTGGTTTGTTTGCCGGATCAAGAGCTACCAACTCTTTTTCCGAAGGTAACTGGCTT
CAGCAGAGCGCAGATACCAAATACTGTTCTTCTAGTGTAGCCGTAGTTAGGCCACCACTTCAAGAACTCT
GTAGCACCGCCTACATACCTCGCTCTGCTAATCCTGTTACCAGTGGCTGCTGCCAGTGGCGATAAGTCGT
GTCTTACCGGGTTGGACTCAAGACGATAGTTACCGGATAAGGCGCAGCGGTCGGGCTGAACGGGGGGTTC
GTGCACACAGCCCAGCTTGGAGCGAACGACCTACACCGAACTGAGATACCTACAGCGTGAGCTATGAGAA
AGCGCCACGCTTCCCGAAGGGAGAAAGGCGGACAGGTATCCGGTAAGCGGCAGGGTCGGAACAGGAGAGC
GCACGAGGGAGCTTCCAGGGGGAAACGCCTGGTATCTTTATAGTCCTGTCGGGTTTCGCCACCTCTGACT
TGAGCGTCGATTTTTGTGATGCTCGTCAGGGGGGCGGAGCCTATGGAAATTGATCGGGCACGTAAGAGGT
TCCAACTTTCACCATAATGAAATAAGATCACTACCGGGCGTATTTTTTGAGTTATCGAGATTTTCAGGAG
CTAAGGAAGCTAAAATGGAGAAAAAAATCACTGGATATACCACCGTTGATATATCCCAATGGCATCGTAA
AGAACATTTTGAGGCATTTCAGTCAGTTGCTCAATGTACCTATAACCAGACCGTTCAGCTGGATATTACG
GCCTTTTTAAAGACCGTAAAGAAAAATAAGCACAAGTTTTATCCGGCCTTTATTCACATTCTTGCCCGCC
TGATGAATGCTCATCCGGAATTTCGTATGGCAATGAAAGACGGTGAGCTGGTGATATGGGATAGTGTTCA
CCCTTGTTACACCGTTTTCCATGAGCAAACTGAAACGTTTTCATCGCTCTGGAGTGAATACCACGACGAT
TTCCGGCAGTTTCTACACATATATTCGCAAGATGTGGCGTGTTACGGTGAAAACCTGGCCTATTTCCCTA
AAGGGTTTATTGAGAATATGTTTTTCGTTTCAGCCAATCCCTGGGTGAGTTTCACCAGTTTTGATTTAAA
CGTGGCCAATATGGACAACTTCTTCGCCCCCGTTTTCACCATGGGCAAATATTATACGCAAGGCGACAAG
GTGCTGATGCCGCTGGCGATTCAGGTTCATCATGCCGTTTGTGATGGCTTCCATGTCGGCAGAATGCTTA
ATGAATTACAACAGTACTGCGATGAGTGGCAGGGCGGGGCGTAATTTGATATCGAGCTCGCTTGGACTCC
TGTTGATAGATCCAGTAATGACCTCAGAACTCCATCTGGATTTGTTCAGAACGCTCGGTTGCCGCCGGGC
GTTTTTTATTGGTCATCGATCTCGATCCCGCGAAAT
Features (pLannotate 1.2.2; 15 found; start..end, strand, type, name):
      1..19      +  promoter       T7 promoter: promoter for bacteriophage T7 RNA polymerase
     20..44      +  protein_bind   lac operator: The lac repressor binds to the lac operator to inhibit transcription in E. coli. This inhibition can be relieved by adding lactose or isopropyl-β-D-thiogalactopyranoside (IPTG). lac repressor encoded by lacI
     59..81      +  RBS            RBS: efficient ribosome binding site from bacteriophage T7 gene 10 (Olins and Rangwala, 1989)
     89..271     +  CDS            NS6_SARS2: Experimental evidence at protein level: Swiss-Prot protein existence level 1. Disrupts cell nuclear import complex formation by tethering karyopherin alpha 2 and karyopherin beta 1 to the membrane. Retention of import factors at the ER/Golgi membrane leads to a loss of transport into the nucleus. Thereby prevents STAT1 nuclear translocation in response to interferon signaling, thus blocking the expression of interferon stimulated genes (ISGs) that display multiple antiviral activities (PubMed:33097660). Suppresses IFN-beta production possibly by blocking IRF3 nuclear translocation (PubMed:3297
    292..315     +  CDS            3xFLAG (fragment): three tandem FLAG® epitope tags, followed by an enterokinase cleavage site
    437..460     +  rep_origin     ori (fragment): high-copy-number ColE1/pMB1/pBR322/pUC origin of replication
    495..513     +  promoter       T7 promoter: promoter for bacteriophage T7 RNA polymerase
    514..538     +  protein_bind   lac operator: The lac repressor binds to the lac operator to inhibit transcription in E. coli. This inhibition can be relieved by adding lactose or isopropyl-β-D-thiogalactopyranoside (IPTG). lac repressor encoded by lacI
    553..575     +  RBS            RBS: efficient ribosome binding site from bacteriophage T7 gene 10 (Olins and Rangwala, 1989)
    583..765     +  CDS            NS6_SARS2: Experimental evidence at protein level: Swiss-Prot protein existence level 1. Disrupts cell nuclear import complex formation by tethering karyopherin alpha 2 and karyopherin beta 1 to the membrane. Retention of import factors at the ER/Golgi membrane leads to a loss of transport into the nucleus. Thereby prevents STAT1 nuclear translocation in response to interferon signaling, thus blocking the expression of interferon stimulated genes (ISGs) that display multiple antiviral activities (PubMed:33097660). Suppresses IFN-beta production possibly by blocking IRF3 nuclear translocation (PubMed:3297
    786..809     +  CDS            3xFLAG (fragment): three tandem FLAG® epitope tags, followed by an enterokinase cleavage site
    931..1519    +  rep_origin     ori: high-copy-number ColE1/pMB1/pBR322/pUC origin of replication
   1527..1624    +  promoter       cat promoter: promoter of the E. coli cat gene encoding chloramphenicol acetyltransferase
   1625..2281    +  CDS            cat: CAT_ECOLX - Experimental evidence at protein level: Swiss-Prot protein existence level 1. This enzyme is an effector of chloramphenicol resistance in bacteria. From Escherichia coli. This protein is used as a marker in many commonly used cloning vectors, such as pACYC184.
   2355..2389    +  terminator     lambda t0 terminator: minimal transcription terminator from phage lambda (Scholtissek and Grosse, 1987)
