>Addgene plasmid #145623 | pGBW-m4046980 | addgene full sequence | sequence record 357427 | Addgene NGS Result
TCATCATCCTTGTAGTCGCTTTGAAAGTACAGGTTCTCGTCGATCTCCATAGGCTGTTCTTCATCCAACT
GAGAATATTTGTTCTCCGTCAGGGATTTACTCAGGTTTTTAATGATGAGATTGATAATGTAATCAAGGTT
CCAGATCGATACCTTGAAGGTACGCATGATGATCAGTAATATTTCAGCAATAGTAACTTGAAAGTCGACC
AGATGGAACATAGAAGAGTCTCCTTCTTAAAGTTAAACAAAATTATTTCTAGAGGGGAATTGTTATCCGC
TCACAATTCCCCTATAGTGAGTCGTATTAATTTCGCGGGATCGAGATCGATGACCAATAAAAAACGCCCG
GCGGCAACCGAGCGTTCTGAACAAATCCAGATGGAGTTCTGAGGTCATTACTGGATCTATCAACAGGAGT
CCAAGCGAGCTCGATATCAAATTACGCCCCGCCCTGCCACTCATCGCAGTACTGTTGTAATTCATTAAGC
ATTCTGCCGACATGGAAGCCATCACAAACGGCATGATGAACCTGAATCGCCAGCGGCATCAGCACCTTGT
CGCCTTGCGTATAATATTTGCCCATGGTGAAAACGGGGGCGAAGAAGTTGTCCATATTGGCCACGTTTAA
ATCAAAACTGGTGAAACTCACCCAGGGATTGGCTGAAACGAAAAACATATTCTCAATAAACCCTTTAGGG
AAATAGGCCAGGTTTTCACCGTAACACGCCACATCTTGCGAATATATGTGTAGAAACTGCCGGAAATCGT
CGTGGTATTCACTCCAGAGCGATGAAAACGTTTCAGTTTGCTCATGGAAAACGGTGTAACAAGGGTGAAC
ACTATCCCATATCACCAGCTCACCGTCTTTCATTGCCATACGAAATTCCGGATGAGCATTCATCAGGCGG
GCAAGAATGTGAATAAAGGCCGGATAAAACTTGTGCTTATTTTTCTTTACGGTCTTTAAAAAGGCCGTAA
TATCCAGCTGAACGGTCTGGTTATAGGTACATTGAGCAACTGACTGAAATGCCTCAAAATGTTCTTTACG
ATGCCATTGGGATATATCAACGGTGGTATATCCAGTGATTTTTTTCTCCATTTTAGCTTCCTTAGCTCCT
GAAAATCTCGATAACTCAAAAAATACGCCCGGTAGTGATCTTATTTCATTATGGTGAAAGTTGGAACCTC
TTACGTGCCCGATCAATTTCCATAGGCTCCGCCCCCCTGACGAGCATCACAAAAATCGACGCTCAAGTCA
GAGGTGGCGAAACCCGACAGGACTATAAAGATACCAGGCGTTTCCCCCTGGAAGCTCCCTCGTGCGCTCT
CCTGTTCCGACCCTGCCGCTTACCGGATACCTGTCCGCCTTTCTCCCTTCGGGAAGCGTGGCGCTTTCTC
ATAGCTCACGCTGTAGGTATCTCAGTTCGGTGTAGGTCGTTCGCTCCAAGCTGGGCTGTGTGCACGAACC
CCCCGTTCAGCCCGACCGCTGCGCCTTATCCGGTAACTATCGTCTTGAGTCCAACCCGGTAAGACACGAC
TTATCGCCACTGGCAGCAGCCACTGGTAACAGGATTAGCAGAGCGAGGTATGTAGGCGGTGCTACAGAGT
TCTTGAAGTGGTGGCCTAACTACGGCTACACTAGAAGAACAGTATTTGGTATCTGCGCTCTGCTGAAGCC
AGTTACCTTCGGAAAAAGAGTTGGTAGCTCTTGATCCGGCAAACAAACCACCGCTGGTAGCGGTGGTTTT
TTTGTTTGCAAGCAGCAGATTACGCGCAGAAAAAAAGGATCTCAAGCTTTTTCTTTTGGGTATAGCGTCG
TGGACAGTCATTCATCTTTCTGCCCCTCCAAAAGCAAAAACCCGCCGAAGCGGGTTTTTACGTAAATCAG
GTGAAACTGACCGATAAGCCGGTTATTTGTCA
Features (pLannotate 1.2.2; 9 found; start..end, strand, type, name):
     39..221     -  CDS            NS6_SARS2: Experimental evidence at protein level: Swiss-Prot protein existence level 1. Disrupts cell nuclear import complex formation by tethering karyopherin alpha 2 and karyopherin beta 1 to the membrane. Retention of import factors at the ER/Golgi membrane leads to a loss of transport into the nucleus. Thereby prevents STAT1 nuclear translocation in response to interferon signaling, thus blocking the expression of interferon stimulated genes (ISGs) that display multiple antiviral activities (PubMed:33097660). Suppresses IFN-beta production possibly by blocking IRF3 nuclear translocation (PubMed:3297
    229..251     -  RBS            RBS: efficient ribosome binding site from bacteriophage T7 gene 10 (Olins and Rangwala, 1989)
    266..290     -  protein_bind   lac operator: The lac repressor binds to the lac operator to inhibit transcription in E. coli. This inhibition can be relieved by adding lactose or isopropyl-β-D-thiogalactopyranoside (IPTG). lac repressor encoded by lacI
    291..309     -  promoter       T7 promoter: promoter for bacteriophage T7 RNA polymerase
    337..371     -  terminator     lambda t0 terminator: minimal transcription terminator from phage lambda (Scholtissek and Grosse, 1987)
    445..1101    -  CDS            cat: CAT_ECOLX - Experimental evidence at protein level: Swiss-Prot protein existence level 1. This enzyme is an effector of chloramphenicol resistance in bacteria. From Escherichia coli. This protein is used as a marker in many commonly used cloning vectors, such as pACYC184.
   1102..1199    -  promoter       cat promoter: promoter of the E. coli cat gene encoding chloramphenicol acetyltransferase
   1207..1795    -  rep_origin     ori: high-copy-number ColE1/pMB1/pBR322/pUC origin of replication
   1917..18      -  CDS            3xFLAG (fragment) (across the origin): three tandem FLAG® epitope tags, followed by an enterokinase cleavage site
