[The description below was written by a language model from this plasmid's Addgene catalogue record and pLannotate feature annotations shown in this document.]
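Description:
pGBW-m4046980 is a compact bacterial expression plasmid for producing the SARS-CoV-2 ORF6 accessory protein in Escherichia coli. Its minimal backbone consists of little more than a high-copy ColE1/pUC-type origin of replication and a chloramphenicol acetyltransferase (cat) gene driven by its own promoter, which provides chloramphenicol selection, followed by a lambda t0 transcription terminator. No lacI gene or T7 RNA polymerase gene is annotated on the plasmid, so repression and induced expression would depend on a host strain that supplies these factors.

The payload is a short ORF6 coding sequence that has been recoded for E. coli codon usage. It sits downstream of a T7 promoter, a lac operator and the efficient ribosome binding site from phage T7 gene 10. This arrangement keeps transcription repressed by Lac repressor until it is relieved with IPTG or lactose. According to the catalogue entry, the backbone adds a C-terminal TEV-cleavable FLAG tag. The feature tables detect a short FLAG-related fragment just after the ORF6 reading frame, consistent with a single epitope for detection or affinity capture, but the TEV site itself is not annotated. ORF6 is described as an interferon antagonist that interferes with nuclear import and so blocks STAT1 translocation, and the plasmid is suited to making tagged protein for biochemical study.

Two sequencing records accompany the entry. The 1,922 nt record shows a single expression cassette. The 2,416 nt record shows the promoter–ORF6–tag unit and an origin fragment twice in tandem. The record does not explain this duplication, which could be an assembly artefact or a real duplication.
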