Addgene plasmid #145623: pGBW-m4046980
Purpose: Bacterial Expression plasmid for SARS-CoV-2 ORF6 protein
Depositing lab: Ginkgo Bioworks & Benjie Chen. Depositing organization: Ginkgo Bioworks.
Backbone
  Vector backbone: ori-013 - marker | cmR
  Backbone size w/o insert (bp): 1462
  Vector type: Bacterial Expression
Growth in bacteria
  Bacterial resistance: Chloramphenicol, 25 μg/mL
  Growth temperature: 30°C
  Growth strain: DH5alpha
  Copy number: High Copy
Gene/Insert
  Gene/Insert name: SARS-CoV-2 ORF6 protein
  Species: Escherichia coli str. K-12 substr. MG1655; Severe acute respiratory syndrome coronavirus 2
  Insert size (bp): 179
  Mutation: Escherichia coli recode 1
  Entrez Gene: ORF6 (a.k.a. GU280_gp06)
  Promoter: Promoter | pT7 ; Operator | lacO ; RBS | T7_rbs ; Start Codon | ATG
  Tag / fusion protein: Cleavable TEV;FLAG_2 (C terminal on backbone)
  Cloning method: Unknown
Resource information
  A portion of this plasmid was derived from a plasmid made by: GinkgoBioworks
Depositor comments: NCBI Reference Sequence: YP_009724394.1
How to cite: pGBW-m4046980 was a gift from Ginkgo Bioworks & Benjie Chen (Addgene plasmid # 145623)
